Addgene plasmid #62774: mEos4b-B9D2-N-18
Purpose: Localization: Cilium, N1 Cloning Vector, Excitation:505 / 569, Emission:516 / 581
Depositing lab: Michael Davidson & Loren Looger. Depositing organization: Florida State University, Tallahassee.
Backbone
  Vector backbone: N1 Cloning Vector
  Vector type: Mammalian Expression
  Selectable markers: Neomycin (select with G418)
Growth in bacteria
  Bacterial resistance: Kanamycin, 50 μg/mL
  Growth temperature: 37°C
  Growth strain: DH5alpha
  Copy number: High Copy
Gene/Insert
  Gene/Insert name: B9D2 (alt name: B9 protein domain 2)
  Species: M. musculus (mouse)
  Mutation: none
  Entrez Gene: B9d2 (a.k.a. stumpy, MGC41256)
  Promoter: CMV
  Tag / fusion protein: mEos4a (C terminal on backbone)
  Cloning method: Unknown
  Sequencing primers: 5′ CMV-F; 3′ SV40pA-R
Terms and licenses: Academic/Nonprofit Terms; Industry Terms
How to cite: mEos4b-B9D2-N-18 was a gift from Michael Davidson & Loren Looger (Addgene plasmid # 62774 ; http://n2t.net/addgene:62774 ; RRID:Addgene_62774)
