[The description below was written by a language model from this plasmid's Addgene catalogue record.]
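Description:
mEos4b-B9D2-N-18 is a mammalian expression plasmid built on an N1-type cloning vector, in which the gene of interest sits upstream of the fluorescent protein so that the fluorophore is fused to the C terminus of the insert. It is maintained as a high-copy plasmid in E. coli under kanamycin selection. It also carries a neomycin resistance marker, which allows G418 selection of stably transfected mammalian cells. No feature table accompanies the record, so the origin of replication and other backbone elements are not itemised. The listed sequencing primers do imply a CMV promoter upstream of the fusion and an SV40 polyadenylation signal downstream.

The insert is unmutated mouse B9D2 (B9 protein domain 2, also known as stumpy), and the CMV promoter drives its constitutive expression in mammalian cells. B9D2 is fused to an mEos4-series protein, a green-to-red photoconvertible fluorescent protein. The recorded spectral values match this: excitation and emission of 505/516 nm for the green state and 569/581 nm for the red state. The record is inconsistent about the exact variant, since the plasmid name says mEos4b while the tag field lists mEos4a. The "18" in the name probably refers to the length of the linker between the two fusion partners, but the record does not say so.

The stated purpose is localization to the cilium, so the construct serves as a ciliary marker for live- or fixed-cell imaging. Because the tag is photoconvertible, it is in principle suited to optical highlighting, tracking of selected protein pools, and single-molecule localization microscopy of ciliary structures.
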