>Addgene plasmid #62774 | mEos4b-B9D2-N-18 | addgene partial sequence | sequence record 147117 | AllEos-R 5'-GTACCATCTCCGTCGATCAC-3'
TACGGAGTTTGATCCTCATGTCTGGCTTAATCGCACTCACCATGGTGGCGACCGGTGGATCCCGGGCCCG
CGGTACCGTCGACTGCAGAATTCCCACACACTCCACTCCATAGCGATCGAAGTGGCGCAGCAGCAGGCCG
ATACCAAGGTGCACTGTGCCACCCGCGGCCGTGTGCAGGCGGTAGCGGTCAGCCCCGCTGTAGATGGTAT
CTGCGTGCAGCAGCTGTGGCCCACCACCCACGAAAGCCCGTGCTAGCTGCTCCCTCCAACTGCCCAGGGG
CCTCCATGTAGGGCAGTCCAGCTGATGAGTGCCTGGGCTGCTAGGCACATGGCAAAAGCCATAGCCAGCA
AGCTGGCAGCGGCCAAAGCTGTCCTGGGACCACACCTGGAGATGGAGTCGAGGCCAACCTTGGAGACCTT
TAGTAGCGAAGTGCAGGTCAATGGGGTGGGACCAGTAAGCCATGTCCCCTATCTGGGGTGTGTCTACCTG
TGTCTGGCCTTCTCGTACACCTGAGAGGAGCTTCCATGCGGCCCCTGTGTGGATGCCCCACTTGCAAAAG
AGGCTGCTTTCCGAGAAACCGGTGGCCCCTATGATCTGCCCGATCACGTGCACTTCAGCCATGGTGGCCT
CGAGATCTGAGTCCGGTAGCGCTAGCGGATCTGACGGTTCACTAAACCAGCTCTGCTTATATAGACCTCC
CACCGTACACGCCTACCGCCCATTTGCGTCAATGGG
