>Addgene plasmid #62774 | mEos4b-B9D2-N-18 | addgene partial sequence | sequence record 147809 | SV40pA-R 5'-GAAATTTGTGATGCTATTGC-3'
CTGCATAACAAGTTAACAACAACAATTGCATTCATTTTATGTTTCAGGTTCAGGGGGAGGTGTGGGAGGT
TTTTTAAAGCAAGTAAAACCTCTACAAATGTGGTATGGCTGATTATGATCTAGAGTCGCGGCCGCTTATC
GTCTGGCATTGTCAGGCAATCCAGAATGAGCAACAGCATGCTCATACAGCTTAACCTTGTTGTAATCTTT
GTCATGGCTTAAAATCTCAATGGCGTGGTCCACAAAGTGGGCGCCTGGTAACTTGACACCCTTCTCCTTA
GCTTTGTAAGTAGTTCTGAAGTCACATCGGTAATGGGCATTTCCTTCAAGCAACAAAGCCATCTCAATAT
CACCCGTCAGCACTCCATCACGCACATACATTTTCTCAGTGGAGGGCTCCCATTTCAGCGTCTTCTTCTG
CATAACTGGACCATTGGCGGGAAAGTTGGTACCATAAAATCGAACTTTATTATAGAAAGTGTCCCCTTCC
ATTGTTATGTCGTTTCTGGCATTGCAAATGCCCCCGTCTTCGAAAGTCAAGCTTCGTTCCCACGAATACC
CCTTAGGAAACGACTGCTTAAAATAGTCTTGTATGTTGTCTGGATATTTCACGAATACCCTGTTGCCGTA
ATGGAATGCAGTGGTCAGGATATCAAAGGCAAAAGGCAGAGGTCCGCCCTCTTTGACTTCAAGATCCATG
GTCTGTTTTCCCTCATAAGGCTTGCCTGTACCATCTCCGTCGATCACAAAGTGGTGCCCGTTTACGTTGC
CTTCCATACGGAGTTTGATCCTCATGTCTGG
